>Addgene plasmid #225251 | pRSETA-qmTQ2-citrate | addgene full sequence | sequence record 446185 | Addgene NGS Result
GATCTCGATCCCGCGAAATTAATACGACTCACTATAGGGAGACCACAACGGTTTCCCTCTAGAAATAATT
TTGTTTAACTTTAAGAAGGAGATATACATATGCGGGGTTCTCATCATCATCATCATCATGGTATGGCTAG
CATGACTGGTGGACAGCAAATGGGTCGGGATCTGTACGACGATGACGATAAGGATCGATGGGGATCCGAG
CTCGAGATGGTGAGCAAGGGCGAGGAGCTGTTCACCGGGGTGGTGCCCATCCTGGTCGAGCTGGACGGCG
ACGTAAACGGCCACAAGTTCAGCGTGTCCGGCGAGGGCGAGGGCGATGCCACCTACGGCAAGCTGACCCT
GAAGTTCATCTGCACCACCGGCAAGCTGCCCGTGCCCTGGCCCACCCTCGTGACCACCCTGTCCTGGGGC
GTGCAGTGCTTCGCCCGCTACCCCGACCACATGAAGCAGCACGACTTCTTCAAGTCCGCCATGCCCGAAG
GCTACGTCCAGGAGCGCACCATCTTCTTCAAGGACGACGGCAACTACAAGACCCGCGCCGAGGTGAAGTT
CGAGGGCGACACCCTGGTGAACCGCATCGAGCTGAAGGGCATCGACTTCAAGGAGGACGGCAACATCCTG
GGGCACAAGCTGGAGTACAACTACGGTACCGCACTGAAGAAGGAAACCGAGGAGCGTCTGCATTATCAGG
TCGGGCAACGGGCGCTGATTCAGGCGATGCAGATTTCGGCGATGCCGGAGCTGGTGGAGGCAGTGCAGAA
ACGCGATCTCGCCAGAATCAAAGCCCTTATCGGCCCCATGCGTTCGTTCTCCGACGCCACCTACATCACC
GTCGGTGATGCCAGCGGCCAGCGCCTCTATCACGTCAATCCTGATGAAATCGGCAAATCGATGGAAGGCG
GCGATAGCGATGAGGCGTTGATAAACGCTAAAAGCTACGTGTCAGTGCGCAAAGGCTCGCTGGGATCGTC
GCTGCGCGGTAAATCGCCGATTCAGGACGCAACCGGCAAGGTGATCGGCATTGTGTCGGTAGGCTATACC
ATTGAGCAACTGGAAGCACTGAAGAAAGAAGAATTCTTCAGCGACAACGTCTATATCACCGCCGACAAGC
AGAAGAACGGCATCAAGGCCAACTTCAAGATCCGCCACAACATCGAGGACGGCGGCGTGCAGCTCGCCGA
CCACTACCAGCAGAACACCCCCATCGGCGACGGCCCCGTGCTGCTGCCCGACAACCACTACCTGAGCACC
CAGTCCAAGCTGAGCAAAGACCCCAACGAGAAGCGCGATCACATGGTCCTGCTGGAGTTCGTGACCGCCG
CCGGGATCACTCTCGGCATGGACGAGCTGTACAAGTAACGAAGCTTGATCCGGCTGCTAACAAAGCCCGA
AAGGAAGCTGAGTTGGCTGCTGCCACCGCTGAGCAATAACTAGCATAACCCCTTGGGGCCTCTAAACGGG
TCTTGAGGGGTTTTTTGCTGAAAGGAGGAACTATATCCGGATCTGGCGTAATAGCGAAGAGGCCCGCACC
GATCGCCCTTCCCAACAGTTGCGCAGCCTGAATGGCGAATGGG
[124 nt withheld, positions 1584-1707]
C
[91 nt withheld, positions 1709-1799]
A
[49 nt withheld, positions 1801-1849]
CCTTTGACGTTGGAGTCCACGTTCTTT
[37 nt withheld, positions 1877-1913]
ACCCTATCTCGGTCTATTCTTTTGATTTATAAGGGATTTTGCCGATTTCGGCCTATTGGTTAAAAAATGA
GCTGATTTAACAAAAATTTAACGCGAATTTTAACAAAATATTAACGCTTACAATTTAGGTGGCACTTTTC
GGGGAAATGTGCGCGGAACCCCTATTTGTTTATTTTTCTAAATACATTCAAATATGTATCCGCTCATGAG
ACAATAACCCTGATAAATGCTTCAATAATATTGAAAAAGGAAGAGTATGAGTATTCAACATTTCCGTGTC
GCCCTTATTCCCTTTTTTGCGGCATTTTGCCTTCCTGTTTTTGCTCACCCAGAAACGCTGGTGAAAGTAA
AAGATGCTGAAGATCAGTTGGGTGCACGAGTGGGTTACATCGAACTGGATCTCAACAGCGGTAAGATCCT
TGAGAGTTTTCGCCCCGAAGAACGTTTTCCAATGATGAGCACTTTTAAAGTTCTGCTATGTGGCGCGGTA
TTATCCCGTATTGACGCCGGGCAAGAGCAACTCGGTCGCCGCATACACTATTCTCAGAATGACTTGGTTG
AGTACTCACCAGTCACAGAAAAGCATCTTACGGATGGCATGACAGTAAGAGAATTATGCAGTGCTGCCAT
AACCATGAGTGATAACACTGCGGCCAACTTACTTCTGACAACGATCGGAGGACCGAAGGAGCTAACCGCT
TTTTTGCACAACATGGGGGATCATGTAACTCGCCTTGATCGTTGGGAACCGGAGCTGAATGAAGCCATAC
CAAACGACGAGCGTGACACCACGATGCCTGTAGCAATGGCAACAACGTTGCGCAAACTATTAACTGGCGA
ACTACTTACTCTAGCTTCCCGGCAACAATTAATAGACTGGATGGAGGCGGATAAAGTTGCAGGACCACTT
CTGCGCTCGGCCCTTCCGGCTGGCTGGTTTATTGCTGATAAATCTGGAGCCGGTGAGCGTGGGTCTCGCG
GTATCATTGCAGCACTGGGGCCAGATGGTAAGCCCTCCCGTATCGTAGTTATCTACACGACGGGGAGTCA
GGCAACTATGGATGAACGAAATAGACAGATCGCTGAGATAGGTGCCTCACTGATTAAGCATTGGTAACTG
TCAGACCAAGTTTACTCATATATACTTTAGATTGATTTAAAACTTCATTTTTAATTTAAAAGGATCTAGG
TGAAGATCCTTTTTGATAATCTCATGACCAAAATCCCTTAACGTGAGTTTTCGTTCCACTGAGCGTCAGA
CCCCGTAGAAAAGATCAAAGGATCTTCTTGAGATCCTTTTTTTCTGCGCGTAATCTGCTGCTTGCAAACA
AAAAAACCACCGCTACCAGCGGTGGTTTGTTTGCCGGATCAAGAGCTACCAACTCTTTTTCCGAAGGTAA
CTGGCTTCAGCAGAGCGCAGATACCAAATACTGTTCTTCTAGTGTAGCCGTAGTTAGGCCACCACTTCAA
GAACTCTGTAGCACCGCCTACATACCTCGCTCTGCTAATCCTGTTACCAGTGGCTGCTGCCAGTGGCGAT
AAGTCGTGTCTTACCGGGTTGGACTCAAGACGATAGTTACCGGATAAGGCGCAGCGGTCGGGCTGAACGG
GGGGTTCGTGCACACAGCCCAGCTTGGAGCGAACGACCTACACCGAACTGAGATACCTACAGCGTGAGCT
ATGAGAAAGCGCCACGCTTCCCGAAGGGAGAAAGGCGGACAGGTATCCGGTAAGCGGCAGGGTCGGAACA
GGAGAGCGCACGAGGGAGCTTCCAGGGGGAAACGCCTGGTATCTTTATAGTCCTGTCGGGTTTCGCCACC
TCTGACTTGAGCGTCGATTTTTGTGATGCTCGTCAGGGGGGCGGAGCCTATGGAAAAACGCCAGCAACGC
GGCCTTTTTACGGTTCCTGGCCTTTTGCTGGCCTTTTGCTCACATGTTCTTTCCTGCGTTATCCCCTGAT
TCTGTGGATAACCGTATTACCGCCTTTGAGTGAGCTGATACCGCTCGCCGCAGCCGAACGACCGAGCGCA
GCGAGTCAGTGAGCGAGGAAGCGGAAGAGCGCCCAATACGCAAACCGCCTCTCCCCGCGCGTTGGCCGAT
TCATTAATGCAG
Features (pLannotate 1.2.2; 16 found; start..end, strand, type, name):
     20..38      +  promoter       T7 promoter: promoter for bacteriophage T7 RNA polymerase
     70..92      +  RBS            RBS: efficient ribosome binding site from bacteriophage T7 gene 10 (Olins and Rangwala, 1989)
    112..132     +  CDS            capTEV™ (fragment): composite tag for in vivo biotinylation, TEV protease cleavage, and 6xHis tagging
    133..165     +  CDS            T7 tag (gene 10 leader): leader peptide from bacteriophage T7 gene 10 promotes efficient translation in E. coli
    169..192     +  CDS            Xpress™ tag: Xpress™ epitope tag, including an enterokinase recognition and cleavage site
    217..654     +  CDS            VN155(I152L) (fragment): improved N-terminal fragment of mVenus for use in bimolecular fluorescence complementation (BiFC) (Kodama and Hu, 2010)
    676..1065    +  CDS            citA (fragment): CITA_KLEPN - Experimental evidence at protein level: Swiss-Prot protein existence level 1. Member of the two-component regulatory system CitA/CitB. Probably activates CitB by phosphorylation. The periplasmic domain binds H-citrate(2-), which is essential for induction of the citrate- fermentation genes. From Klebsiella pneumoniae.
   1088..1368    +  CDS            mTurquoise (fragment): enhanced monomeric variant of CFP (Goedhart et al., 2010) mammalian codon-optimized
   1383..1432    +  CDS            SET1 (fragment): solubility-enhancement tag derived from T7 phage gene 10B
   1440..1487    +  terminator     T7 terminator: transcription terminator for bacteriophage T7 RNA polymerase
   1513..1579    +  CDS            lacZα (fragment): LacZα fragment of β-galactosidase; lacZ fragment
   1584..2012    +  rep_origin     f1 ori (sequence partly withheld): f1 bacteriophage origin of replication; arrow indicates direction of (+) strand synthesis
   2065..2169    +  promoter       AmpR promoter: bla
   2170..3030    +  CDS            AmpR: β-lactamase; bla; confers resistance to ampicillin, carbenicillin, and related antibiotics
   3201..3789    +  rep_origin     ori: high-copy-number ColE1/pMB1/pBR322/pUC origin of replication
   3972..4025    +  CDS            lacI (fragment): lac repressor; lacI; The lac repressor binds to the lac operator to inhibit transcription in E. coli. This inhibition can be relieved by adding lactose or isopropyl-β-D-thiogalactopyranoside (IPTG).
