[The description below was written by a language model from this plasmid's Addgene catalogue record and pLannotate feature annotations shown in this document.]
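Description:
pRSETA-qmTQ2-citrate is a bacterial expression plasmid built on the pRSETA backbone for producing a genetically encoded citrate sensor in E. coli. It is a high-copy vector carrying a ColE1/pUC-type origin and an ampicillin resistance gene (β-lactamase with its own promoter). It also has an f1 phage origin that allows single-stranded DNA production. The sequenced record is about 4.0 kb, consistent with the stated backbone plus a 1,152 bp synthetic insert introduced by Gibson assembly.

Expression is driven by the T7 promoter with the phage T7 gene 10 ribosome binding site and ends at a T7 terminator, so a host supplying T7 RNA polymerase is needed for protein production. The open reading frame begins with the standard pRSET N-terminal leader: a 6xHis tag for metal-affinity purification, the T7 gene 10 leader tag, and the Xpress epitope, which includes an enterokinase cleavage site.

The sensor itself appears in the annotation as a GFP-family fragment, then a fragment of the Klebsiella pneumoniae CitA sensor kinase, then an mTurquoise fragment. The first fragment is auto-labelled as an mVenus-derived BiFC fragment, most likely because of sequence similarity among these fluorescent proteins. CitA's periplasmic domain binds citrate. This layout indicates that the citrate-binding domain is inserted within the mTurquoise2-based fluorescent protein, so ligand binding can alter the chromophore environment. Several short annotated fragments (capTEV, SET1, lacZα, lacI) appear to be partial matches to tag or backbone sequence rather than functional elements.

According to the record, the purified protein serves as a cyan fluorescence lifetime (FLIM) biosensor for detecting citrate.
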