Addgene plasmid #225251: pRSETA-qmTQ2-citrate
Purpose: Bacterial expression of N-terminal His-tagged qmTQ2-citrate, a cyan fluorescent FLIM biosensor for detecting citrate
Depositing lab: Yasushi Okada. Depositing organization: RIKEN. Publication: Development of fluorescence lifetime biosensors for ATP, cAMP, citrate, and glucose using the mTurquoise2-based platform. Zhong C, Arai S, Okada Y. Cell Rep Methods. 2024 Nov 18;4(11):100902. doi: 10.1016/j.crmeth.2024.100902. PubMed 39561716.
Backbone
  Vector backbone: pRSETA
  Backbone size w/o insert (bp): 2897
  Vector type: Bacterial Expression
Growth in bacteria
  Bacterial resistance: Ampicillin, 100 μg/mL
  Growth temperature: 37°C
  Growth strain: DH5alpha
  Copy number: High Copy
Gene/Insert
  Gene/Insert name: qmTQ2-citrate
  Species: Synthetic
  Insert size (bp): 1152
  Promoter: T7 promoter
  Tag / fusion protein: 6XHis, T7 tag, XpressTM tag (N terminal on insert)
  Cloning method: Gibson Cloning
Terms and licenses: Academic/Nonprofit Terms; Industry Terms: Not Available to Industry
How to cite: pRSETA-qmTQ2-citrate was a gift from Yasushi Okada (Addgene plasmid # 225251 ; http://n2t.net/addgene:225251 ; RRID:Addgene_225251)
